>Addgene plasmid #81032 | SIRT5H158Y-pET15b | addgene full sequence | sequence record 156768 | Addgene Assembled Sequence
TTCTTGAAGACGAAAGGGCCTCGTGATACGCCTATTTTTATAGGTTAATGTCATGATAATAATGGTTTCT
TAGACGTCAGGTGGCACTTTTCGGGGAAATGTGCGCGGAACCCCTATTTGTTTATTTTTCTAAATACATT
CAAATATGTATCCGCTCATGAGACAATAACCCTGATAAATGCTTCAATAATATTGAAAAAGGAAGAGTAT
GAGTATTCAACATTTCCGTGTCGCCCTTATTCCCTTTTTTGCGGCATTTTGCCTTCCTGTTTTTGCTCAC
CCAGAAACGCTGGTGAAAGTAAAAGATGCTGAAGATCAGTTGGGTGCACGAGTGGGTTACATCGAACTGG
ATCTCAACAGCGGTAAGATCCTTGAGAGTTTTCGCCCCGAAGAACGTTTTCCAATGATGAGCACTTTTAA
AGTTCTGCTATGTGGCGCGGTATTATCCCGTGTTGACGCCGGGCAAGAGCAACTCGGTCGCCGCATACAC
TATTCTCAGAATGACTTGGTTGAGTACTCACCAGTCACAGAAAAGCATCTTACGGATGGCATGACAGTAA
GAGAATTATGCAGTGCTGCCATAACCATGAGTGATAACACTGCGGCCAACTTACTTCTGACAACGATCGG
AGGACCGAAGGAGCTAACCGCTTTTTTGCACAACATGGGGGATCATGTAACTCGCCTTGATCGTTGGGAA
CCGGAGCTGAATGAAGCCATACCAAACGACGAGCGTGACACCACGATGCCTGCAGCAATGGCAACAACGT
TGCGCAAACTATTAACTGGCGAACTACTTACTCTAGCTTCCCGGCAACAATTAATAGACTGGATGGAGGC
GGATAAAGTTGCAGGACCACTTCTGCGCTCGGCCCTTCCGGCTGGCTGGTTTATTGCTGATAAATCTGGA
GCCGGTGAGCGTGGGTCTCGCGGTATCATTGCAGCACTGGGGCCAGATGGTAAGCCCTCCCGTATCGTAG
TTATCTACACGACGGGGAGTCAGGCAACTATGGATGAACGAAATAGACAGATCGCTGAGATAGGTGCCTC
ACTGATTAAGCATTGGTAACTGTCAGACCAAGTTTACTCATATATACTTTAGATTGATTTAAAACTTCAT
TTTTAATTTAAAAGGATCTAGGTGAAGATCCTTTTTGATAATCTCATGACCAAAATCCCTTAACGTGAGT
TTTCGTTCCACTGAGCGTCAGACCCCGTAGAAAAGATCAAAGGATCTTCTTGAGATCCTTTTTTTCTGCG
CGTAATCTGCTGCTTGCAAACAAAAAAACCACCGCTACCAGCGGTGGTTTGTTTGCCGGATCAAGAGCTA
CCAACTCTTTTTCCGAAGGTAACTGGCTTCAGCAGAGCGCAGATACCAAATACTGTCCTTCTAGTGTAGC
CGTAGTTAGGCCACCACTTCAAGAACTCTGTAGCACCGCCTACATACCTCGCTCTGCTAATCCTGTTACC
AGTGGCTGCTGCCAGTGGCGATAAGTCGTGTCTTACCGGGTTGGACTCAAGACGATAGTTACCGGATAAG
GCGCAGCGGTCGGGCTGAACGGGGGGTTCGTGCACACAGCCCAGCTTGGAGCGAACGACCTACACCGAAC
TGAGATACCTACAGCGTGAGCTATGAGAAAGCGCCACGCTTCCCGAAGGGAGAAAGGCGGACAGGTATCC
GGTAAGCGGCAGGGTCGGAACAGGAGAGCGCACGAGGGAGCTTCCAGGGGGAAACGCCTGGTATCTTTAT
AGTCCTGTCGGGTTTCGCCACCTCTGACTTGAGCGTCGATTTTTGTGATGCTCGTCAGGGGGGCGGAGCC
TATGGAAAAACGCCAGCAACGCGGCCTTTTTACGGTTCCTGGCCTTTTGCTGGCCTTTTGCTCACATGTT
CTTTCCTGCGTTATCCCCTGATTCTGTGGATAACCGTATTACCGCCTTTGAGTGAGCTGATACCGCTCGC
CGCAGCCGAACGACCGAGCGCAGCGAGTCAGTGAGCGAGGAAGCGGAAGAGCGCCTGATGCGGTATTTTC
TCCTTACGCATCTGTGCGGTATTTCACACCGCATATATGGTGCACTCTCAGTACAATCTGCTCTGATGCC
GCATAGTTAAGCCAGTATACACTCCGCTATCGCTACGTGACTGGGTCATGGCTGCGCCCCGACACCCGCC
AACACCCGCTGACGCGCCCTGACGGGCTTGTCTGCTCCCGGCATCCGCTTACAGACAAGCTGTGACCGTC
TCCGGGAGCTGCATGTGTCAGAGGTTTTCACCGTCATCACCGAAACGCGCGAGGCAGCTGCGGTAAAGCT
CATCAGCGTGGTCGTGAAGCGATTCACAGATGTCTGCCTGTTCATCCGCGTCCAGCTCGTTGAGTTTCTC
CAGAAGCGTTAATGTCTGGCTTCTGATAAAGCGGGCCATGTTAAGGGCGGTTTTTTCCTGTTTGGTCACT
GATGCCTCCGTGTAAGGGGGATTTCTGTTCATGGGGGTAATGATACCGATGAAACGAGAGAGGATGCTCA
CGATACGGGTTACTGATGATGAACATGCCCGGTTACTGGAACGTTGTGAGGGTAAACAACTGGCGGTATG
GATGCGGCGGGACCAGAGAAAAATCACTCAGGGTCAATGCCAGCGCTTCGTTAATACAGATGTAGGTGTT
CCACAGGGTAGCCAGCAGCATCCTGCGATGCAGATCCGGAACATAATGGTGCAGGGCGCTGACTTCCGCG
TTTCCAGACTTTACGAAACACGGAAACCGAAGACCATTCATGTTGTTGCTCAGGTCGCAGACGTTTTGCA
GCAGCAGTCGCTTCACGTTCGCTCGCGTATCGGTGATTCATTCTGCTAACCAGTAAGGCAACCCCGCCAG
CCTAGCCGGGTCCTCAACGACAGGAGCACGATCATGCGCACCCGTGGCCAGGACCCAACGCTGCCCGAGA
TGCGCCGCGTGCGGCTGCTGGAGATGGCGGACGCGATGGATATGTTCTGCCAAGGGTTGGTTTGCGCATT
CACAGTTCTCCGCAAGAATTGATTGGCTCCAATTCTTGGAGTGGTGAATCCGTTAGCGAGGTGCCGCCGG
CTTCCATTCAGGTCGAGGTGGCCCGGCTCCATGCACCGCGACGCAACGCGGGGAGGCAGACAAGGTATAG
GGCGGCGCCTACAATCCATGCCAACCCGTTCCATGTGCTCGCCGAGGCGGCATAAATCGCCGTGACGATC
AGCGGTCCAGTGATCGAAGTTAGGCTGGTAAGAGCCGCGAGCGATCCTTGAAGCTGTCCCTGATGGTCGT
CATCTACCTGCCTGGACAGCATGGCCTGCAACGCGGGCATCCCGATGCCGCCGGAAGCGAGAAGAATCAT
AATGGGGAAGGCCATCCAGCCTCGCGTCGCGAACGCCAGCAAGACGTAGCCCAGCGCGTCGGCCGCCATG
CCGGCGATAATGGCCTGCTTCTCGCCGAAACGTTTGGTGGCGGGACCAGTGACGAAGGCTTGAGCGAGGG
CGTGCAAGATTCCGAATACCGCAAGCGACAGGCCGATCATCGTCGCGCTCCAGCGAAAGCGGTCCTCGCC
GAAAATGACCCAGAGCGCTGCCGGCACCTGTCCTACGAGTTGCATGATAAAGAAGACAGTCATAAGTGCG
GCGACGATAGTCATGCCCCGCGCCCACCGGAAGGAGCTGACTGGGTTGAAGGCTCTCAAGGGCATCGGTC
GAGATCCCGGTGCCTAATGAGTGAGCTAACTTACATTAATTGCGTTGCGCTCACTGCCCGCTTTCCAGTC
GGGAAACCTGTCGTGCCAGCTGCATTAATGAATCGGCCAACGCGCGGGGAGAGGCGGTTTGCGTATTGGG
CGCCAGGGTGGTTTTTCTTTTCACCAGTGAGACGGGCAACAGCTGATTGCCCTTCACCGCCTGGCCCTGA
GAGAGTTGCAGCAAGCGGTCCACGCTGGTTTGCCCCAGCAGGCGAAAATCCTGTTTGATGGTGGTTAACG
GCGGGATATAACATGAGCTGTCTTCGGTATCGTCGTATCCCACTACCGAGATATCCGCACCAACGCGCAG
CCCGGACTCGGTAATGGCGCGCATTGCGCCCAGCGCCATCTGATCGTTGGCAACCAGCATCGCAGTGGGA
ACGATGCCCTCATTCAGCATTTGCATGGTTTGTTGAAAACCGGACATGGCACTCCAGTCGCCTTCCCGTT
CCGCTATCGGCTGAATTTGATTGCGAGTGAGATATTTATGCCAGCCAGCCAGACGCAGACGCGCCGAGAC
AGAACTTAATGGGCCCGCTAACAGCGCGATTTGCTGGTGACCCAATGCGACCAGATGCTCCACGCCCAGT
CGCGTACCGTCTTCATGGGAGAAAATAATACTGTTGATGGGTGTCTGGTCAGAGACATCAAGAAATAACG
CCGGAACATTAGTGCAGGCAGCTTCCACAGCAATGGCATCCTGGTCATCCAGCGGATAGTTAATGATCAG
CCCACTGACGCGTTGCGCGAGAAGATTGTGCACCGCCGCTTTACAGGCTTCGACGCCGCTTCGTTCTACC
ATCGACACCACCACGCTGGCACCCAGTTGATCGGCGCGAGATTTAATCGCCGCGACAATTTGCGACGGCG
CGTGCAGGGCCAGACTGGAGGTGGCAACGCCAATCAGCAACGACTGTTTGCCCGCCAGTTGTTGTGCCAC
GCGGTTGGGAATGTAATTCAGCTCCGCCATCGCCGCTTCCACTTTTTCCCGCGTTTTCGCAGAAACGTGG
CTGGCCTGGTTCACCACGCGGGAAACGGTCTGATAAGAGACACCGGCATACTCTGCGACATCGTATAACG
TTACTGGTTTCACATTCACCACCCTGAATTGACTCTCTTCCGGGCGCTATCATGCCATACCGCGAAAGGT
TTTGCGCCATTCGATGGTGTCCGGGATCTCGACGCTCTCCCTTATGCGACTCCTGCATTAGGAAGCAGCC
CAGTAGTAGGTTGAGGCCGTTGAGCACCGCCGCCGCAAGGAATGGTGCATGCAAGGAGATGGCGCCCAAC
AGTCCCCCGGCCACGGGGCCTGCCACCATACCCACGCCGAAACAAGCGCTCATGAGCCCGAAGTGGCGAG
CCCGATCTTCCCCATCGGTGATGTCGGCGATATAGGCGCCAGCAACCGCACCTGTGGCGCCGGTGATGCC
GGCCACGATGCGTCCGGCGTAGAGGATCGAGATCTCGATCCCGCGAAATTAATACGACTCACTATAGGGG
AATTGTGAGCGGATAACAATTCCCCTCTAGAAATAATTTTGTTTAACTTTAAGAAGGAGATATACCATGG
GCAGCAGCCATCATCATCATCATCACAGCAGCGGCCTGGTGCCGCGCGGCAGCCATATGAGTTCAAGTAT
GGCAGATTTTCGAAAGTTTTTTGCAAAAGCAAAGCACATAGTCATCATCTCAGGAGCTGGTGTTAGTGCA
GAAAGTGGTGTTCCGACCTTCAGAGGAGCTGGAGGTTATTGGAGAAAATGGCAAGCCCAGGACCTGGCGA
CTCCCCTGGCCTTTGCCCACAACCCGTCCCGGGTGTGGGAGTTCTACCACTACCGGCGGGAGGTCATGGG
GAGCAAGGAGCCCAACGCCGGGCACCGCGCCATAGCCGAGTGTGAGACCCGGCTGGGCAAGCAGGGCCGG
CGAGTCGTGGTCATCACCCAGAACATCGATGAGCTGCACCGCAAGGCTGGCACCAAGAACCTTCTGGAGA
TCTATGGTAGCTTATTTAAAACTCGATGTACCTCTTGTGGAGTTGTGGCTGAGAATTACAAGAGTCCAAT
TTGTCCAGCTTTATCAGGAAAAGGTGCTCCAGAACCTGGAACTCAAGATGCCAGCATCCCAGTTGAGAAA
CTTCCCCGGTGTGAAGAGGCAGGCTGCGGGGGCTTGCTGCGACCTCACGTCGTGTGGTTTGGAGAAAACC
TGGATCCTGCCATTCTGGAGGAGGTTGACAGAGAGCTCGCCCACTGTGATTTATGTCTAGTGGTGGGCAC
TTCCTCTGTGGTGTACCCAGCAGCCATGTTTGCCCCCCAGGTGGCTGCCAGGGGCGTGCCAGTGGCTGAA
TTTAACACGGAGACCACCCCAGCTACGAACAGATTCAGGTTTCATTTCCAGGGACCCTGTGGAACGACTC
TTCCTGAAGCCCTTGCCTGTCATGAAAATGAAACTGTTTCTTAACTCGAGGATCCGGCTGCTAACAAAGC
CCGAAAGGAAGCTGAGTTGGCTGCTGCCACCGCTGAGCAATAACTAGCATAACCCCTTGGGGCCTCTAAA
CGGGTCTTGAGGGGTTTTTTGCTGAAAGGAGGAACTATATCCGGATATCCCGCAAGAGGCCCGGCAGTAC
CGGCATAACCAAGCCTATGCCTACAGCATCCAGGGTGACGGTGCCGAGGATGACGATGAGCGCATTGTTA
GATTTCATACACGGTGCCTGACTGCGTTAGCAATTTAACTGTGATAAACTACCGCATTAAAGCTTATCGA
TGATAAGCTGTCAAACATGAGAA
Features (pLannotate 1.2.2; 21 found; start..end, strand, type, name):
    104..208     +  promoter       AmpR promoter: bla
    209..1069    +  CDS            AmpR: β-lactamase; bla; confers resistance to ampicillin, carbenicillin, and related antibiotics
   1240..1828    +  rep_origin     ori: high-copy-number ColE1/pMB1/pBR322/pUC origin of replication
   2014..2156    -  misc_feature   bom: basis of mobility region from pBR322
   2258..2449    -  CDS            rop: Rop protein, which maintains plasmids at low copy number; rop
   2466..2846    +  CDS            YPB1_ECOLX: Protein predicted: Swiss-Prot protein existence level 4. From Escherichia coli.
   3088..3712    -  CDS            TcR (fragment): tetracycline efflux protein; tet; confers resistance to tetracycline
   3727..3748    -  protein_bind   CAP binding site: CAP binding activates transcription in the presence of cAMP. E. coli catabolite activator protein
   3761..4843    -  CDS            lacI: lac repressor; lacI; The lac repressor binds to the lac operator to inhibit transcription in E. coli. This inhibition can be relieved by adding lactose or isopropyl-β-D-thiogalactopyranoside (IPTG).
   4844..4921    -  promoter       lacI promoter: lacI
   4929..5208    -  CDS            TcR (fragment): tetracycline efflux protein; tet; confers resistance to tetracycline
   5230..5248    +  promoter       T7 promoter: promoter for bacteriophage T7 RNA polymerase
   5249..5273    +  protein_bind   lac operator: The lac repressor binds to the lac operator to inhibit transcription in E. coli. This inhibition can be relieved by adding lactose or isopropyl-β-D-thiogalactopyranoside (IPTG). lac repressor encoded by lacI
   5288..5310    +  RBS            RBS: efficient ribosome binding site from bacteriophage T7 gene 10 (Olins and Rangwala, 1989)
   5329..5345    +  CDS            capTEV™ (fragment): composite tag for in vivo biotinylation, TEV protease cleavage, and 6xHis tagging
   5356..5373    +  CDS            thrombin site: thrombin recognition and cleavage site
   5380..6201    +  CDS            SIRT5 (fragment): SIR5_HUMAN - Also known as SIR2L5. Experimental evidence at protein level: Swiss-Prot protein existence level 1. NAD-dependent lysine demalonylase, desuccinylase and deglutarylase that specifically removes malonyl, succinyl and glutaryl groups on target proteins (PubMed:21908771, PubMed:22076378, PubMed:24703693, PubMed:29180469). Activates CPS1 and contributes to the regulation of blood ammonia levels during prolonged fasting: acts by mediating desuccinylation and deglutarylation of CPS1, thereby increasing CPS1 activity in response to elevated NAD levels during fasting (PubMed:22076378, PubM
   6217..6266    +  CDS            SET1 (fragment): solubility-enhancement tag derived from T7 phage gene 10B
   6274..6321    +  terminator     T7 terminator: transcription terminator for bacteriophage T7 RNA polymerase
   6344..6448    -  CDS            TcR (fragment): tetracycline efflux protein; tet; confers resistance to tetracycline
   6496..6524    -  promoter       tet promoter: E. coli promoter for tetracycline efflux protein gene
