[The description below was written by a language model from this plasmid's Addgene catalogue record and pLannotate feature annotations shown in this document.]
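Description:
SIRT5H158Y-pET15b is a bacterial expression plasmid built on the Novagen pET15b backbone for producing a catalytically inactive form of human SIRT5 in E. coli. It is maintained under ampicillin selection through the β-lactamase gene. Replication runs from a pBR322-type ColE1 origin that is accompanied by the bom region and the rop gene, which is consistent with the low copy number recorded for it. Several short tetracycline-resistance gene fragments and a tet promoter are annotated around the expression cassette. These are remnants of the pBR322 ancestry of the backbone and do not form a functional marker.

The expression cassette is the standard pET arrangement. A T7 promoter is followed directly by a lac operator and the T7 gene 10 ribosome binding site, and the backbone carries lacI, so transcription depends on T7 RNA polymerase supplied by the host and is induced with IPTG. The roughly 825 bp SIRT5 insert was cloned between NdeI and XhoI, placing it in frame behind the vector's N-terminal His tag and a thrombin cleavage site, with the T7 terminator downstream. The tag allows affinity purification and can be removed with thrombin. The short "capTEV" annotation appears to mark only the His-tag portion, and the "SET1" fragment after the insert is probably a match to vector sequence, not an added tag.

The insert lacks the mitochondrial targeting sequence, so it encodes a truncated protein without the N-terminal signal. SIRT5 is an NAD-dependent lysine demalonylase, desuccinylase and deglutarylase, and the H158Y substitution is recorded as a catalytic mutant. The purified protein would typically serve as an inactive control alongside wild-type recombinant SIRT5 in enzymatic assays.
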