Addgene plasmid #81032: SIRT5H158Y-pET15b
Purpose: Bacterial expression of Human catalytic mutant SIRT5 protein
Depositing lab: David Lombard. Depositing organization: University of Michigan. Publication: Generation and Purification of Catalytically Active Recombinant Sirtuin5 (SIRT5) Protein. Kumar S, Lombard DB. Methods Mol Biol. 2016;1436:241-57. doi: 10.1007/978-1-4939-3667-0_16. PubMed 27246219.
Backbone
  Vector backbone: pET15b
  Backbone manufacturer: Novagen
  Backbone size w/o insert (bp): 5708
  Total vector size (bp): 6500
  Vector type: Bacterial Expression
Growth in bacteria
  Bacterial resistance: Ampicillin, 100 μg/mL
  Growth temperature: 37°C
  Growth strain: DH5alpha
  Copy number: Low Copy
Gene/Insert
  Gene/Insert name: Sirt5
  Species: H. sapiens (human)
  Insert size (bp): 825
  Mutation: H158Y catalytic mutant
  GenBank ID: 23408
  Entrez Gene: SIRT5 (a.k.a. SIR2L5)
  Promoter: T7
  Tag / fusion protein: His (N terminal on backbone)
  Cloning method: Restriction Enzyme; 5′ cloning site NdeI (not destroyed); 3′ cloning site XhoI (not destroyed)
  Sequencing primers: 5′ T7; 3′ T7 terminator
Resource information
  A portion of this plasmid was derived from a plasmid made by: Drs. Marcia Haigis and Natalie German, Harvard Medical School
Terms and licenses: Academic/Nonprofit Terms; Industry Terms: Not Available to Industry
Depositor comments: The insert doesn't have mitochondrial targeting sequence.
How to cite: SIRT5H158Y-pET15b was a gift from David Lombard (Addgene plasmid # 81032 ; http://n2t.net/addgene:81032 ; RRID:Addgene_81032)
