>Addgene plasmid #81032 | SIRT5H158Y-pET15b | depositor partial sequence | sequence record 153577 | SIRT5
AGTTCAAGTATGGCAGATTTTCGAAAGTTTTTTGCAAAAGCAAAGCACATAGTCATCATCTCAGGAGCTG
GTGTTAGTGCAGAAAGTGGTGTTCCGACCTTCAGAGGAGCTGGAGGTTATTGGAGAAAATGGCAAGCCCA
GGACCTGGCGACTCCCCTGGCCTTTGCCCACAACCCGTCCCGGGTGTGGGAGTTCTACCACTACCGGCGG
GAGGTCATGGGGAGCAAGGAGCCCAACGCCGGGCACCGCGCCATAGCCGAGTGTGAGACCCGGCTGGGCA
AGCAGGGCCGGCGAGTCGTGGTCATCACCCAGAACATCGATGAGCTGCACCGCAAGGCTGGCACCAAGAA
CCTTCTGGAGATCTATGGTAGCTTATTTAAAACTCGATGTACCTCTTGTGGAGTTGTGGCTGAGAATTAC
AAGAGTCCAATTTGTCCAGCTTTATCAGGAAAAGGTGCTCCAGAACCTGGAACTCAAGATGCCAGCATCC
CAGTTGAGAAACTTCCCCGGTGTGAAGAGGCAGGCTGCGGGGGCTTGCTGCGACCTCACGTCGTGTGGTT
TGGAGAAAACCTGGATCCTGCCATTCTGGAGGAGGTTGACAGAGAGCTCGCCCACTGTGATTTATGTCTA
GTGGTGGGCACTTCCTCTGTGGTGTACCCAGCAGCCATGTTTGCCCCCCAGGTGGCTGCCAGGGGCGTGC
CAGTGGCTGAATTTAACACGGAGACCACCCCAGCTACGAACAGATTCAGGTTTCATTTCCAGGGACCCTG
TGGAACGACTCTTCCTGAAGCCCTTGCCTGTCATGAAAATGAAACTGTTTCTTAA
