>Addgene plasmid #81032 | SIRT5H158Y-pET15b | addgene partial sequence | sequence record 156766 | T7 5'-TAATACGACTCACTATAGGG-3'
AATAATTTTGTTTAACTTTAAGAAGGAGATATACCATGGGCAGCAGCCATCATCATCATCATCACAGCAG
CGGCCTGGTGCCGCGCGGCAGCCATATGAGTTCAAGTATGGCAGATTTTCGAAAGTTTTTTGCAAAAGCA
AAGCACATAGTCATCATCTCAGGAGCTGGTGTTAGTGCAGAAAGTGGTGTTCCGACCTTCAGAGGAGCTG
GAGGTTATTGGAGAAAATGGCAAGCCCAGGACCTGGCGACTCCCCTGGCCTTTGCCCACAACCCGTCCCG
GGTGTGGGAGTTCTACCACTACCGGCGGGAGGTCATGGGGAGCAAGGAGCCCAACGCCGGGCACCGCGCC
ATAGCCGAGTGTGAGACCCGGCTGGGCAAGCAGGGCCGGCGAGTCGTGGTCATCACCCAGAACATCGATG
AGCTGCACCGCAAGGCTGGCACCAAGAACCTTCTGGAGATCTATGGTAGCTTATTTAAAACTCGATGTAC
CTCTTGTGGAGTTGTGGCTGAGAATTACAAGAGTCCAATTTGTCCAGCTTTATCAGGAAAAGGTGCTCCA
GAACCTGGAACTCAAGATGCCAGCATCCCAGTTGAGAAACTTCCCCGGTGTGAAGAGGCAGGCTGCGGGG
GCTTGCTGCGACCTCACGTCGTGTGGTTTGGAGAAAACCTGGATCCTGCCATTCTGGAGGAGGTTGACAG
AGAGCTCGCCCACTGTGATTTATGTCTAGTGGTGGGCACTTCCTCTGTGGTGTACCCAGCAGCCATGTTT
GCCCCCCAGGTGGCTGCCAGGGGCGTGCCAGTGGCTGAATTTAACACGGAGACCACCCCAGCTACGAACA
GATTCAGGTTTCATTTCCAGGGACCCTGTGGAACGACTCTTCCTGAAGCCCTTGCCTGTCATGAAAATGA
AACTGTTTCTTAACTCGAGGATCCG
