>Addgene plasmid #81032 | SIRT5H158Y-pET15b | addgene partial sequence | sequence record 156767 | T7term 5'-GCTAGTTATTGCTCAGCGG-3'
CTTTCGGGCTTTGTTAGCAGCCGGATCCTCGAGTTAAGAAACAGTTTCATTTTCATGACAGGCAAGGGCT
TCAGGAAGAGTCGTTCCACAGGGTCCCTGGAAATGAAACCTGAATCTGTTCGTAGCTGGGGTGGTCTCCG
TGTTAAATTCAGCCACTGGCACGCCCCTGGCAGCCACCTGGGGGGCAAACATGGCTGCTGGGTACACCAC
AGAGGAAGTGCCCACCACTAGACATAAATCACAGTGGGCGAGCTCTCTGTCAACCTCCTCCAGAATGGCA
GGATCCAGGTTTTCTCCAAACCACACGACGTGAGGTCGCAGCAAGCCCCCGCAGCCTGCCTCTTCACACC
GGGGAAGTTTCTCAACTGGGATGCTGGCATCTTGAGTTCCAGGTTCTGGAGCACCTTTTCCTGATAAAGC
TGGACAAATTGGACTCTTGTAATTCTCAGCCACAACTCCACAAGAGGTACATCGAGTTTTAAATAAGCTA
CCATAGATCTCCAGAAGGTTCTTGGTGCCAGCCTTGCGGTGCAGCTCATCGATGTTCTGGGTGATGACCA
CGACTCGCCGGCCCTGCTTGCCCAGCCGGGTCTCACACTCGGCTATGGCGCGGTGCCCGGCGTTGGGCTC
CTTGCTCCCCATGACCTCCCGCCGGTAGTGGTAGAACTCCCACACCCGGGACGGGTTGTGGGCAAAGGCC
AGGGGAGTCGCCAGGTCCTGGGCTTGCCATTTTCTCCAATAACCTCCAGCTCCTCTGAAGGTCGGAACAC
CACTTTCTGCACTAACACCAGCTCCTGAGATGATGACTATGTGCTTTGCTTTTGCAAAAAACTTTCGAAA
ATCTGCCATACTTGAACTCATATGGCTGCCGCGCGGCACCAGGCCGCTGCTGTGATGATGATGATGATGG
CTGCTGCCCATGGTATATCTCCTTCTTAAAGTTAAACAAAATTATTTCTAGAGGGGAATTGTTATCCGCT
CACAATTCCCCTATAGTGAGTCG
